>Addgene plasmid #90268 | BB2_L_12_syn_A_B | addgene full sequence | sequence record 181158 | Addgene NGS Result
CTTTGAGTGAGCTGATACCGCTCGCCGCAGCCGAACGACCGAGCGCAGCGAGTCAGTGAGCGAGGAAGCG
GAAGAGCGCCCAATACGCAAACCGCCTCTCCCCGCGCGTTGGCCGATTCATTAATGCAGCTGGCACGACA
GGTTTCCCGACTGGAAAGCGGGCAGTGAGCGCAACGCAATTAATGTGAGTTAGCTCACTCATTAGGCACC
CCAGGCTTTACACTTTATGCTTCCGGCTCGTATGTTGTGTGGAATTGTGAGCGGATAACAATTTCACACA
GGAAACAGCTATGACCATGATTACGCCAAGCTCTAATACGACTCACTATAGGGAAAGCTCGGTACCACGC
ATGCTGCAGACGCGTTACGTATCGGATCCAGAATTCGTGATCCGGGAAGACGCCATGCCGGGGAGACCCT
CGAGGGATCCGGTCTCCGATCGCGAAAAAACCCCGCCCTGTCAGGGGCGGGGTTTTTTGCGCTCCGCGTC
TTCGATCATCTGAATTCGTCGACAAGCTTCTCGAGCCTAGGCTAGCTCTAGACCACACGTGTGGGGGCCC
GAGCTCGCGGCCGCTGTATTCTATAGTGTCACCTAAATGGCCGCACAATTCACTGGCCGTCGTTTTACAA
CGTCGTGACTGGGAAAACCCTGGCGTTACCCAACTTAATCGCCTTGCAGCACATCCCCCTTTCGCCAGCT
GGCGTAATAGCGAAGAGGCCCGCACCGATCGCCCTTCCCAACAGTTGCGCAGCCTGAATGGCGAATGGAA
ATTGTAAGCGTTAATATTTTGTTAAAATTCGCGTTAAATTTTTGTTAAATCAGCTCATTTTTTAACCAAT
AGGCCGAAATCGGCAAAATCCCTTATAAATCAAAAGAATAGACCGAGATAGGGT
[37 nt withheld, positions 895-931]
AAAGAACGTGGACTCCAACGTCAAAGG
[49 nt withheld, positions 959-1007]
T
[91 nt withheld, positions 1009-1099]
G
[124 nt withheld, positions 1101-1224]
CAGGTGGCACTTTTCGGGGAAATGTGCGCGGAACCCCTATTTGTTTATTTTTCTAAATACATTCAAATAT
GTATCCGCTCATGAGACAATAACCCTGATAAATGCTTCAATAATATTGAAAAAGGAAGAGTATGAGTATT
CAACATTTCCGTGTCGCCCTTATTCCCTTTTTTGCGGCATTTTGCCTTCCTGTTTTTGCTCACCCAGAAA
CGCTGGTGAAAGTAAAAGATGCTGAAGATCAGTTGGGTGCACGAGTGGGTTACATCGAACTGGATCTCAA
CAGCGGTAAGATCCTTGAGAGTTTTCGCCCCGAAGAACGTTTTCCAATGATGAGCACTTTTAAAGTTCTG
CTATGTGGCGCGGTATTATCCCGTATTGACGCCGGGCAAGAGCAACTCGGTCGCCGCATACACTATTCTC
AGAATGACTTGGTTGAGTACTCACCAGTCACAGAAAAGCATCTTACGGATGGCATGACAGTAAGAGAATT
ATGCAGTGCTGCCATAACCATGAGTGATAACACTGCGGCCAACTTACTTCTGACAACGATCGGAGGACCG
AAGGAGCTAACCGCTTTTTTGCACAACATGGGGGATCATGTAACTCGCCTTGATCGTTGGGAACCGGAGC
TGAATGAAGCCATACCAAACGACGAGCGTGACACCACGATGCCTGTAGCAATGGCAACAACGTTGCGCAA
ACTATTAACTGGCGAACTACTTACTCTAGCTTCCCGGCAACAATTAATAGACTGGATGGAGGCGGATAAA
GTTGCAGGACCACTTCTGCGCTCGGCCCTTCCGGCTGGCTGGTTTATTGCTGATAAATCTGGAGCCGGTG
AGCGTGGGTCTCGCGGTATCATTGCAGCACTGGGGCCAGATGGTAAGCCCTCCCGTATCGTAGTTATCTA
CACGACGGGGAGTCAGGCAACTATGGATGAACGAAATAGACAGATCGCTGAGATAGGTGCCTCACTGATT
AAGCATTGGTAACTGTCAGACCAAGTTTACTCATATATACTTTAGATTGATTTAAAACTTCATTTTTAAT
TTAAAAGGATCTAGGTGAAGATCCTTTTTGATAATCTCATGAACAATAAAACTGTCTGCTTACATAAACA
GTAATACAAGGGGTGTAGATCTCATGACCAAAATCCCTTAACGTGAGTTTTCGTTCCACTGAGCGTCAGA
CCCCGTAGAAAAGATCAAAGGATCTTCTTGAGATCCTTTTTTTCTGCGCGTAATCTGCTGCTTGCAAACA
AAAAAACCACCGCTACCAGCGGTGGTTTGTTTGCCGGATCAAGAGCTACCAACTCTTTTTCCGAAGGTAA
CTGGCTTCAGCAGAGCGCAGATACCAAATACTGTTCTTCTAGTGTAGCCGTAGTTAGGCCACCACTTCAA
GAACTCTGTAGCACCGCCTACATACCTCGCTCTGCTAATCCTGTTACCAGTGGCTGCTGCCAGTGGCGAT
AAGTCGTGTCTTACCGGGTTGGACTCAAGACGATAGTTACCGGATAAGGCGCAGCGGTCGGGCTGAACGG
GGGGTTCGTGCACACAGCCCAGCTTGGAGCGAACGACCTACACCGAACTGAGATACCTACAGCGTGAGCT
ATGAGAAAGCGCCACGCTTCCCGAAGGGAGAAAGGCGGACAGGTATCCGGTAAGCGGCAGGGTCGGAACA
GGAGAGCGCACGAGGGAGCTTCCAGGGGGAAACGCCTGGTATCTTTATAGTCCTGTCGGGTTTCGCCACC
TCTGACTTGAGCGTCGATTTTTGTGATGCTCGTCAGGGGGGCGGAGCCTATGGAAAAACGCCAGCAACGC
GGCCTTTTTACGGTTCCTGGCCTTTTGCTGGCCTTTTGCTCACATGTTCTTTCCTGCGTTATCCCCTGAT
TCTGTGGATAACCGTATTACCGC
Features (pLannotate 1.2.2; 12 found; start..end, strand, type, name):
      2..74      +  rep_origin     RSF ori (fragment): Plasmids containing the RSF 1030 origin of replication can be propagated in E. coli cells that contain additional plasmids with compatible origins.
     76..168     +  CDS            lacI (fragment): lac repressor; lacI; The lac repressor binds to the lac operator to inhibit transcription in E. coli. This inhibition can be relieved by adding lactose or isopropyl-β-D-thiogalactopyranoside (IPTG).
    181..202     +  protein_bind   CAP binding site: CAP binding activates transcription in the presence of cAMP. E. coli catabolite activator protein
    217..247     +  promoter       lac promoter: promoter for the E. coli lac operon
    255..271     +  protein_bind   lac operator: The lac repressor binds to the lac operator to inhibit transcription in E. coli. This inhibition can be relieved by adding lactose or isopropyl-β-D-thiogalactopyranoside (IPTG). lac repressor encoded by lacI
    314..332     +  promoter       T7 promoter: promoter for bacteriophage T7 RNA polymerase
    580..598     -  promoter       SP6 promoter: promoter for bacteriophage SP6 RNA polymerase
    608..765     +  CDS            lacZα (fragment): LacZα fragment of β-galactosidase; lacZ fragment
    796..1224    -  rep_origin     f1 ori (sequence partly withheld): f1 bacteriophage origin of replication; arrow indicates direction of (+) strand synthesis
   1251..1355    +  promoter       AmpR promoter: bla
   1356..2216    +  CDS            AmpR: β-lactamase; bla; confers resistance to ampicillin, carbenicillin, and related antibiotics
   2442..3030    +  rep_origin     ori: high-copy-number ColE1/pMB1/pBR322/pUC origin of replication
