[The description below was written by a language model from this plasmid's Addgene catalogue record and pLannotate feature annotations shown in this document.]
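Description:
BB2_L_12_syn_A_B is a small empty-backbone plasmid of about 3.1 kb. It belongs to a modular cloning toolkit developed for metabolic pathway construction and gene integration in Aspergillus niger. It is catalogued as a bacterial vector, is propagated in E. coli, and has no gene insert. The record describes it as a "BB2 linker": between fusion sites FS1 and FS2, it holds the linker of the next-level BB3 backbone, which carries fusion sites FSA and FSB. This naming suggests a hierarchical, fusion-site-based assembly scheme in which this plasmid acts as a spacer or adapter occupying the 1–2 position. However, the record lists the cloning method as unknown and does not say which enzymes are used or how the sites are arranged.

The feature table, generated from the full sequenced plasmid, shows a standard pUC/pGEM-like cloning architecture. Replication relies on a high-copy ColE1/pMB1-type origin, and selection is by ampicillin through the β-lactamase gene under its own promoter. An f1 phage origin is also present and could allow single-stranded DNA production. The cloning region sits downstream of a CAP binding site, lac promoter and lac operator. It is flanked by opposing T7 and SP6 promoters, followed by a fragment of lacZα. The roughly 250 bp unannotated stretch between T7 and SP6 is the likely location of the synthetic linker, although the fusion sites themselves are not annotated. Short hits to an RSF origin and to lacI are only fragments and are probably backbone remnants rather than functional elements. No fungal promoters, markers or integration sequences are annotated, consistent with a purely intermediate assembly role.
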