Addgene plasmid #90268: BB2_L_12_syn_A_B
Purpose: (Empty Backbone) BB2 Linker containing between FS1 and FS2 the BB3 linker with FSA and FSB
Depositing lab: Michael Sauer. Depositing organization: Universitaet fur Bodenkultur Wien (BOKU-WIEN). Publication: An efficient tool for metabolic pathway construction and gene integration for Aspergillus niger. Sarkari P, Marx H, Blumhoff ML, Mattanovich D, Sauer M, Steiger MG. Bioresour Technol. 2017 May 4. pii: S0960-8524(17)30643-0. doi: 10.1016/j.biortech.2017.05.004. PubMed 28533066.
Backbone
  Vector backbone: BB2_L_12_syn_A_B
  Backbone size (bp): 3147
  Vector type: Bacterial Expression
Growth in bacteria
  Bacterial resistance: Ampicillin, 100 μg/mL
  Growth temperature: 37°C
  Growth strain: DH5alpha
  Copy number: Unknown
Gene/Insert
  Cloning method: Unknown
  Sequencing primers: 5′ CATTAATGCAGCTGGCAC; 3′ GGTTATTGTCTCATGAGCGG
Terms and licenses: Academic/Nonprofit Terms; Industry Terms: Not Available to Industry
How to cite: BB2_L_12_syn_A_B was a gift from Michael Sauer (Addgene plasmid # 90268 ; http://n2t.net/addgene:90268 ; RRID:Addgene_90268)
